>Addgene plasmid #23640 | pDONR223-PRKCG | depositor partial sequence | sequence record 10683 | Author sequence
[171 nt withheld, positions 1-171]
GGTATCGGAAAGCAGGGCCTGCAATGTCAAGTCTGCAGCTTTGTGGTTCATCGACGATGCCACGAATTTG
TGACCTTCGAGTGTCCAGGCGCTGGGAAGGGCCCCCAGACGGATGACCCCCGGAACAAACACAAGTTCCG
CCTGCATAGCTACAGCAGCCCCACCTTCTGCGACCACTGTGGCTCCCTCCTCTACGGGCTTGTGCACCAG
GGCATGAAATGCTCCTGCTGCGAGATGAACGTGCACCGGCGCTGTGTGCGTAGCGTGCCCTCCCTGTGCG
GTGTGGACCACACCGAGCGCCGCGGGCGCCTGCAGCTGGAGATCCGGGCTCCCACAGCAGATGAGATCCA
CGTAACTGTTGGCGAGGCCCGTAACCTAATTCCTATGGACCCCAATGGTCTCTCTGATCCCTATGTGAAA
CTGAAGCTCATCCCAGACCCTCGGAACCTGACGAAACAGAAGACCCGAACGGTGAAAGCCACGCTAAACC
CTGTGTGGAATGAGACCTTTGTGTTCAACCTGAAGCCAGGGGATGTGGAGCGCCGGCTCAGCGTGGAGGT
GTGGGACTGGGACCGGACCTCCCGCAACGACTTCATGGGGGCCATGTCCTTTGGCGTCTCGGAGCTGCTC
AAGGCGCCCGTGGATGGCTGGTACAAGTTACTGAACCAGGAGGAGGGCGAGTATTACAATGTGCCGGTGG
CCGATGCTGACAACTGCAGCCTCCTCCAGAAGTTTGAGGCTTGTAACTACCCCCTGGAATTGTATGAGCG
GGTGCGGATGGGCCCCTCTTCCTCTCCCATCCCCTCCCCTTCCCCTAGTCCCACCGACCCCAAGCGCTGC
TTCTTCGGGGCGAGTCCAGGACGCCTGCACATCTCCGACTTCAGCTTCCTCATGGTTCTAGGAAAAGGCA
GTTTTGGGAAGGTGATGCTGGCCGAGCGCAGGGGCTCTGATGAGCTCTACGCCATCAAGATCTTGAAAAA
GGACGTGATCGTCCAGGACGACGATGTGGACTGCACGCTGGTGGAGAAACGTGTGCTGGCGCTGGGGGGC
CGGGGTCCTGGCGGCCGGCCCCACTTCCTCACCCAGCTCCACTCCACCTTCCAGACCCCGGACCGCCTGT
ATTTCGTGATGGAGTACGTCACCGGGGGAGACTTGATGTACCACATTCAACAGCTGGGCAAGTTTAAGGA
GCCCCATGCAGCGTTCTACGCGGCAGAAATCGCTATCGGCCTCTTCTTCCTTCACAATCAGGGCATCATC
TACAGGGACCTGAAGCTGGACAATGTGATGCTGGATGCTGAGGGACACATCAAGATCACTGACTTTGGCA
TGTGTAAGGAGAACGTCTTCCCCGGGACGACAACCCGCACCTTCTGCGGGACCCCGGACTACATAGCCCC
GGAGATCATTGCCTACCAGCCCTATGGGAAGTCTGTCGATTGGTGGTCCTTTGGAGTTCTGCTGTATGAG
ATGTTGGCAGGACAGCCTCCCTTCGATGGGGAGGACGAGGAGGAGCTGTTTCAGGCCATCATGGAACAAA
CTGTCACCTACCCCAAGTCGCTTTCCCGGGAAGCCGTGGCCATCTGCAAGGGGTTCCTGACCAAGCACCC
AGGGAAGCGCCTGGGCTCAGGGCCTGATGGGGAACCTACCATCCGTGCACATGGCTTTTTCCGCTGGATT
GACTGGGAGCGGCTGGAACGATTGGAGATCCCGCCTCCTTTCAGACCCCGCCCGTGTGGCCGCAGCGGCG
AGAACTTTGACAAGTTCTTCACGCGGGCGGCGCCAGCGCTGACCCCTCCAGACCGCCTAGTCCTGGCCAG
CATCGACCAGGCCGATTTCCAGGGCTTCACCTACGTGAACCCCGACTTCGTGCACCCGGATGCCCGCAGC
CCCACCAGCCCAGTGCCTGTGCCCGTCATGTAA
