>Addgene plasmid #23640 | pDONR223-PRKCG | addgene partial sequence | sequence record 29474 | 23640 with M13pUC-fwd
AGCTCGGGCCCAATAATGATTTTATTTTGACTGATAGTGACCTGTTCGTTGCAACAAATTGATGAGCAAT
GCTTTTTTATAATGCCAACTTTGTACAAAAAAGTTGGC
[171 nt withheld, positions 109-279]
GGTATCGGAAAGCAGGGCCTGCAATGTCAAGTCTGCAGCTTTGTGGTTCATCGACGATGCCACGAATTTG
TGACCTTCGAGTGTCCAGGCGCTGGGAAGGGCCCCCAGACGGATGACCCCCGGAACAAACACAAGTTCCG
CCTGCATAGCTACAGCAGCCCCACCTTCTGCGACCACTGTGGCTCCCTCCTCTACGGGCTTGTGCACCAG
GGCATGAAATGCTCCTGCTGCGAGATGAACGTGCACCGGCGCTGTGTGCGTAGCGTGCCCTCCCTGTGCG
GTGTGGACCACACCGAGCGCCGCGGGCGCCTGCAGCTGGAGATCCGGGCTCCCACAGCAGATGAGATCCA
CGTAACTGTTGGCGAGGCCCGTAACCT
