[The description below was written by a language model from this plasmid's Addgene catalogue record.]
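Description:
pDONR223-PRKCG is a Gateway entry clone built on the Invitrogen pDONR223 donor backbone (about 5 kb without insert). It carries the human PRKCG open reading frame, which encodes protein kinase C gamma, as an insert of roughly 2.1 kb. The plasmid is maintained at high copy in standard E. coli cloning strains under spectinomycin selection. No feature table accompanies the record, so the origin of replication and the exact recombination sites are not itemised. As a product of Gateway cloning into a donor vector, the ORF would be expected to sit between att recombination sites that allow its transfer by recombination into compatible destination vectors. M13 forward and reverse primer sites flank the insert for sequence verification.

The ORF is cloned without a stop codon. Recombination into a destination vector can therefore fuse it in frame to a C-terminal epitope tag of choice, with the stop codon supplied by that vector. The record lists a mutation annotated only as "1MM", which probably indicates a single mismatch relative to the reference sequence, but its position and consequence are not stated. The entry clone has no stated promoter for expression in mammalian cells, and the depositors explicitly note that it should not be transfected directly. It serves instead as a shuttle source of the kinase ORF. The depositors point to a companion set of custom lentiviral destination vectors, obtained separately, for expressing these ORFs in mammalian cells. The clone belongs to a kit of ORFs, and the associated publication concerns resistance to RAF inhibition through reactivation of the MAP kinase pathway.
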