Addgene plasmid #23640: pDONR223-PRKCG
Depositing lab: William Hahn & David Root. Depositing organization: Dana-Farber Cancer Institute. Publication: COT drives resistance to RAF inhibition through MAP kinase pathway reactivation. Johannessen CM, Boehm JS, Kim SY, Thomas SR, Wardwell L, Johnson LA, Emery CM, Stransky N, Cogdill AP, Barretina J, Caponigro G, Hieronymus H, Murray RR, Salehi-Ashtiani K, Hill DE, Vidal M, Zhao JJ, Yang X, Alkan O, Kim S, Harris JL, Wilson CJ, Myer VE, Finan PM, Root DE, Roberts TM, Golub T, Flaherty KT, Dummer R, Weber BL, Sellers WR, Schlegel R, Wargo JA, Hahn WC, Garraway LA. Nature. 2010 Dec 16;468(7326):968-72. doi: 10.1038/nature09627 PubMed 21107320.
Backbone
  Vector backbone: pDONR223
  Backbone manufacturer: Invitrogen
  Backbone size w/o insert (bp): 5005
  Vector type: Gateway Donor vector
Growth in bacteria
  Bacterial resistance: Spectinomycin, 50 μg/mL
  Growth temperature: 37°C
  Growth strain: DH5alpha
  Copy number: High Copy
Gene/Insert
  Gene/Insert name: PRKCG (alt name: protein kinase C, gamma)
  Species: H. sapiens (human)
  Insert size (bp): 2094
  Mutation: 1MM
  Entrez Gene: PRKCG (a.k.a. PKC-gamma, PKCC, PKCG, PKCI(3), PKCgamma, SCA14)
  Cloning method: Gateway Cloning
  Sequencing primers: 5′ M13pUC-fwd; 3′ M13rev
Terms and licenses: Academic/Nonprofit Terms; Industry Terms: Not Available to Industry
Depositor comments: The ORF has no Stop codon. This design enables easy recombination into a destination vector to add an epitope tag of choice and Stop codon to the ORF. Do NOT use this plasmid directly for transfections. A set of 4 custom lentiviral vectors is available ( pLX301 (http://www.addgene.org/25895/) , pLX302 (http://www.addgene.org/25896/) , pLX303 (http://www.addgene.org/25897/) , pLX304 (http://www.addgene.org/25890/) ) to be used to express these ORFs in mammalian cells. These plasmids are not included in the kit and must be ordered separately.
How to cite: pDONR223-PRKCG was a gift from William Hahn & David Root (Addgene plasmid # 23640 ; http://n2t.net/addgene:23640 ; RRID:Addgene_23640)
